>Addgene plasmid #175275 | pAAV-SynaptoTAG2 | addgene full sequence | sequence record 349084 | Addgene NGS Result
CGGCCTTTTTACGGTTCCTGGCCTTTTGCTGGCCTTTTGCTCACATGTCCTGCAGGCAGCTGCGCGCTCG
CTCGCTCACTGAGGCCGCCCGGGCGTCGGGCGACCTTTGGTCGCCCGGCCTCAGTGAGCGAGCGAGCGCG
CAGAGAGGGAGTGGCCAACTCCATCACTAGGGGTTCCTGCGGCCGCACGCGTCTGCAGAGGGCCCTGCGT
ATGAGTGCAAGTGGGTTTTAGGACCAGGATGAGGCGGGGTGGGGGTGCCTACCTGACGACCGACCCCGAC
CCACTGGACAAGCACCCAACCCCCATTCCCCAAATTGCGCATCCCCTATCAGAGAGGGGGAGGGGAAACA
GGATGCGGCGAGGCGCGTGCGCACTGCCAGCTTCAGCACCGCGGACAGTGCCTTCGCCCCCGCCTGGCGG
CGCGCGCCACCGCCGCCTCAGCACTGAAGGCGCGCTGACGTCACTCGCCGGTCCCCCGCAAACTCCCCTT
CCCGGCCACCTTGGTCGCGTCCGCGCCGCCGCCGGCCCAGCCGGACCGCACCACGCGAGGCGCGAGATAG
GGGGGCACGGGCGCGACCATCTGCGCTGCGGCGCCGGCGACTCAGCGCTGCCTCAGTCTGCGGTGGGCAG
CGGAGGAGTCGTGTCGTGCCTGAGAGCGCAGTCGCCACCATGGGATCCACCGGTGCCACCATGGTCGAGA
TGGTGAGCAAGGGCGAGGAGGTCATCAAAGAGTTCATGCGCTTCAAGGTGCGCATGGAGGGCTCCATGAA
CGGCCACGAGTTCGAGATCGAGGGCGAGGGCGAGGGCCGCCCCTACGAGGGCACCCAGACCGCCAAGCTG
AAGGTGACCAAGGGCGGCCCCCTGCCCTTCGCCTGGGACATCCTGTCCCCCCAGTTCATGTACGGCTCCA
AGGCGTACGTGAAGCACCCCGCCGACATCCCCGATTACAAGAAGCTGTCCTTCCCCGAGGGCTTCAAGTG
GGAGCGCGTGATGAACTTCGAGGACGGCGGTCTGGTGACCGTGACCCAGGACTCCTCCCTGCAGGACGGC
ACGCTGATCTACAAGGTGAAGATGCGCGGCACCAACTTCCCCCCCGACGGCCCCGTAATGCAGAAGAAGA
CCATGGGCTGGGAGGCCTCCACCGAGCGCCTGTACCCCCGCGACGGCGTGCTGAAGGGCGAGATCCACCA
GGCCCTGAAGCTGAAGGACGGCGGCCACTACCTGGTGGAGTTCAAGACCATCTACATGGCCAAGAAGCCC
GTGCAACTGCCCGGCTACTACTACGTGGACACCAAGCTGGACATCACCTCCCACAACGAGGACTACACCA
TCGTGGAACAGTACGAGCGCTCCGAGGGCCGCCACCACCTGTTCCTGGGGCATGGCACCGGCAGCACCGG
CAGCGGCAGCTCCGGCACCGCCTCCTCCGAGGACAACAACATGGCCGTCATCAAAGAGTTCATGCGCTTC
AAGGTGCGCATGGAGGGCTCCATGAACGGCCACGAGTTCGAGATCGAGGGCGAGGGCGAGGGCCGCCCCT
ACGAGGGCACCCAGACCGCCAAGCTGAAGGTGACCAAGGGCGGCCCCCTGCCCTTCGCCTGGGACATCCT
GTCCCCCCAGTTCATGTACGGCTCCAAGGCGTACGTGAAGCACCCCGCCGACATCCCCGATTACAAGAAG
CTGTCCTTCCCCGAGGGCTTCAAGTGGGAGCGCGTGATGAACTTCGAGGACGGCGGTCTGGTGACCGTGA
CCCAGGACTCCTCCCTGCAGGACGGCACGCTGATCTACAAGGTGAAGATGCGCGGCACCAACTTCCCCCC
CGACGGCCCCGTAATGCAGAAGAAGACCATGGGCTGGGAGGCCTCCACCGAGCGCCTGTACCCCCGCGAC
GGCGTGCTGAAGGGCGAGATCCACCAGGCCCTGAAGCTGAAGGACGGCGGCCACTACCTGGTGGAGTTCA
AGACCATCTACATGGCCAAGAAGCCCGTGCAACTGCCCGGCTACTACTACGTGGACACCAAGCTGGACAT
CACCTCCCACAACGAGGACTACACCATCGTGGAACAGTACGAGCGCTCCGAGGGCCGCCACCACCTGTTC
CTGTACGGCATGGACGAGCTGTACAAGGGAAGCGGAGCTACTAACTTCAGCCTGCTGAAGCAGGCTGGAG
ACGTGGAGGAGAACCCTGGACCTCAATTCATGGTGAGCAAGGGCGAGGAGCTGTTCACCGGGGTGGTGCC
CATCCTGGTCGAGCTGGACGGCGACGTAAACGGCCACAAGTTCAGCGTGTCCGGCGAGGGCGAGGGCGAT
GCCACCTACGGCAAGCTGACCCTGAAGTTCATCTGCACCACCGGCAAGCTGCCCGTGCCCTGGCCCACCC
TCGTGACCACCCTGACCTACGGCGTGCAGTGCTTCAGCCGCTACCCCGACCACATGAAGCAGCACGACTT
CTTCAAGTCCGCCATGCCCGAAGGCTACGTCCAGGAGCGCACCATCTTCTTCAAGGACGACGGCAACTAC
AAGACCCGCGCCGAGGTGAAGTTCGAGGGCGACACCCTGGTGAACCGCATCGAGCTGAAGGGCATCGACT
TCAAGGAGGACGGCAACATCCTGGGGCACAAGCTGGAGTACAACTACAACAGCCACAACGTCTATATCAT
GGCCGACAAGCAGAAGAACGGCATCAAGGTGAACTTCAAGATCCGCCACAACATCGAGGACGGCAGCGTG
CAGCTCGCCGACCACTACCAGCAGAACACCCCCATCGGCGACGGCCCCGTGCTGCTGCCCGACAACCACT
ACCTGAGCACCCAGTCCGCCCTGAGCAAAGACCCCAACGAGAAGCGCGATCACATGGTCCTGCTGGAGTT
CGTGACCGCCGCCGGGATCACTCTCGGCATGGACGAGCTGTACAAGGGTGGAGGTGGATCGGCTACCGCT
GCCACCGTCCCGCCTGCCGCCCCGGCCGGCGAGGGTGGCCCCCCTGCACCTCCTCCAAATCTTACCAGTA
ACAGGAGACTGCAGCAGACCCAGGCCCAGGTGGATGAGGTGGTGGACATCATGAGGGTGAATGTGGACAA
GGTCCTGGAGCGAGACCAGAAGCTATCGGAACTGGATGATCGCGCAGATGCCCTCCAGGCAGGGGCCTCC
CAGTTTGAAACAAGTGCAGCCAAGCTCAAGCGCAAATACTGGTGGAAAAACCTCAAGATGATGATCATCT
TGGGAGTGATTTGCGCCATCATCCTCATCATCATCATCGTTTACTTCAGCACTTAAGAATTGAGATCTGA
ATTCGATATCAAGCTTATCGATAATCAACCTCTGGATTACAAAATTTGTGAAAGATTGACTGGTATTCTT
AACTATGTTGCTCCTTTTACGCTATGTGGATACGCTGCTTTAATGCCTTTGTATCATGCTATTGCTTCCC
GTATGGCTTTCATTTTCTCCTCCTTGTATAAATCCTGGTTGCTGTCTCTTTATGAGGAGTTGTGGCCCGT
TGTCAGGCAACGTGGCGTGGTGTGCACTGTGTTTGCTGACGCAACCCCCACTGGTTGGGGCATTGCCACC
ACCTGTCAGCTCCTTTCCGGGACTTTCGCTTTCCCCCTCCCTATTGCCACGGCGGAACTCATCGCCGCCT
GCCTTGCCCGCTGCTGGACAGGGGCTCGGCTGTTGGGCACTGACAATTCCGTGGTGTTGTCGGGGAAATC
ATCGTCCTTTCCTTGGCTGCTCGCCTATGTTGCCACCTGGATTCTGCGCGGGACGTCCTTCTGCTACGTC
CCTTCGGCCCTCAATCCAGCGGACCTTCCTTCCCGCGGCCTGCTGCCGGCTCTGCGGCCTCTTCCGCGTC
TTCGCCTTCGCCCTCAGACGAGTCGGATCTCCCTTTGGGCCGCCTCCCCGCATCGATACCGAGCGCTGCT
CGAGAGATCTACGGGTGGCATCCCTGTGACCCCTCCCCAGTGCCTCTCCTGGCCCTGGAAGTTGCCACTC
CAGTGCCCACCAGCCTTGTCCTAATAAAATTAAGTTGCATCATTTTGTCTGACTAGGTGTCCTTCTATAA
TATTATGGGGTGGAGGGGGGTGGTATGGAGCAAGGGGCAAGTTGGGAAGACAACCTGTAGGGCCTGCGGG
GTCTATTGGGAACCAAGCTGGAGTGCAGTGGCACAATCTTGGCTCACTGCAATCTCCGCCTCCTGGGTTC
AAGCGATTCTCCTGCCTCAGCCTCCCGAGTTGTTGGGATTCCAGGCATGCATGACCAGGCTCAGCTAATT
TTTGTTTTTTTGGTAGAGACGGGGTTTCACCATATTGGCCAGGCTGGTCTCCAACTCCTAATCTCAGGTG
ATCTACCCACCTTGGCCTCCCAAATTGCTGGGATTACAGGCGTGAACCACTGCTCCCTTCCCTGTCCTTC
TGATTTTGTAGGTAACCACGTGCGGACCGAGCGGCCGCAGGAACCCCTAGTGATGGAGTTGGCCACTCCC
TCTCTGCGCGCTCGCTCGCTCACTGAGGCCGGGCGACCAAAGGTCGCCCGACGCCCGGGCTTTGCCCGGG
CGGCCTCAGTGAGCGAGCGAGCGCGCAGCTGCCTGCAGGGGCGCCTGATGCGGTATTTTCTCCTTACGCA
TCTGTGCGGTATTTCACACCGCATA
[95 nt withheld, positions 4646-4740]
T
[46 nt withheld, positions 4742-4787]
C
[141 nt withheld, positions 4789-4929]
CCTTTGACGTTGGAGTCCACGTTCTTT
[37 nt withheld, positions 4957-4993]
ACTCTATCTCGGGCTATTCTTTTGATTTATAAGGGATTTTGCCGATTTCGGTCTATTGGTTAAAAAATGA
GCTGATTTAACAAAAATTTAACGCGAATTTTAACAAAATATTAACGTTTACAATTTTATGGTGCACTCTC
AGTACAATCTGCTCTGATGCCGCATAGTTAAGCCAGCCCCGACACCCGCCAACACCCGCTGACGCGCCCT
GACGGGCTTGTCTGCTCCCGGCATCCGCTTACAGACAAGCTGTGACCGTCTCCGGGAGCTGCATGTGTCA
GAGGTTTTCACCGTCATCACCGAAACGCGCGAGACGAAAGGGCCTCGTGATACGCCTATTTTTATAGGTT
AATGTCATGATAATAATGGTTTCTTAGACGTCAGGTGGCACTTTTCGGGGAAATGTGCGCGGAACCCCTA
TTTGTTTATTTTTCTAAATACATTCAAATATGTATCCGCTCATGAGACAATAACCCTGATAAATGCTTCA
ATAATATTGAAAAAGGAAGAGTATGAGTATTCAACATTTCCGTGTCGCCCTTATTCCCTTTTTTGCGGCA
TTTTGCCTTCCTGTTTTTGCTCACCCAGAAACGCTGGTGAAAGTAAAAGATGCTGAAGATCAGTTGGGTG
CACGAGTGGGTTACATCGAACTGGATCTCAACAGCGGTAAGATCCTTGAGAGTTTTCGCCCCGAAGAACG
TTTTCCAATGATGAGCACTTTTAAAGTTCTGCTATGTGGCGCGGTATTATCCCGTATTGACGCCGGGCAA
GAGCAACTCGGTCGCCGCATACACTATTCTCAGAATGACTTGGTTGAGTACTCACCAGTCACAGAAAAGC
ATCTTACGGATGGCATGACAGTAAGAGAATTATGCAGTGCTGCCATAACCATGAGTGATAACACTGCGGC
CAACTTACTTCTGACAACGATCGGAGGACCGAAGGAGCTAACCGCTTTTTTGCACAACATGGGGGATCAT
GTAACTCGCCTTGATCGTTGGGAACCGGAGCTGAATGAAGCCATACCAAACGACGAGCGTGACACCACGA
TGCCTGTAGCAATGGCAACAACGTTGCGCAAACTATTAACTGGCGAACTACTTACTCTAGCTTCCCGGCA
ACAATTAATAGACTGGATGGAGGCGGATAAAGTTGCAGGACCACTTCTGCGCTCGGCCCTTCCGGCTGGC
TGGTTTATTGCTGATAAATCTGGAGCCGGTGAGCGTGGGTCTCGCGGTATCATTGCAGCACTGGGGCCAG
ATGGTAAGCCCTCCCGTATCGTAGTTATCTACACGACGGGGAGTCAGGCAACTATGGATGAACGAAATAG
ACAGATCGCTGAGATAGGTGCCTCACTGATTAAGCATTGGTAACTGTCAGACCAAGTTTACTCATATATA
CTTTAGATTGATTTAAAACTTCATTTTTAATTTAAAAGGATCTAGGTGAAGATCCTTTTTGATAATCTCA
TGACCAAAATCCCTTAACGTGAGTTTTCGTTCCACTGAGCGTCAGACCCCGTAGAAAAGATCAAAGGATC
TTCTTGAGATCCTTTTTTTCTGCGCGTAATCTGCTGCTTGCAAACAAAAAAACCACCGCTACCAGCGGTG
GTTTGTTTGCCGGATCAAGAGCTACCAACTCTTTTTCCGAAGGTAACTGGCTTCAGCAGAGCGCAGATAC
CAAATACTGTTCTTCTAGTGTAGCCGTAGTTAGGCCACCACTTCAAGAACTCTGTAGCACCGCCTACATA
CCTCGCTCTGCTAATCCTGTTACCAGTGGCTGCTGCCAGTGGCGATAAGTCGTGTCTTACCGGGTTGGAC
TCAAGACGATAGTTACCGGATAAGGCGCAGCGGTCGGGCTGAACGGGGGGTTCGTGCACACAGCCCAGCT
TGGAGCGAACGACCTACACCGAACTGAGATACCTACAGCGTGAGCTATGAGAAAGCGCCACGCTTCCCGA
AGGGAGAAAGGCGGACAGGTATCCGGTAAGCGGCAGGGTCGGAACAGGAGAGCGCACGAGGGAGCTTCCA
GGGGGAAACGCCTGGTATCTTTATAGTCCTGTCGGGTTTCGCCACCTCTGACTTGAGCGTCGATTTTTGT
GATGCTCGTCAGGGGGGCGGAGCCTATGGAAAAACGCCAGCAACG
Features (pLannotate 1.2.2; 17 found; start..end, strand, type, name):
     60..87      +  repeat_region  AAV2 ITR (fragment): inverted terminal repeat of adeno-associated virus serotype 2 inverted
    116..143     +  repeat_region  AAV2 ITR (fragment): inverted terminal repeat of adeno-associated virus serotype 2 inverted
    214..661     +  promoter       hSyn promoter: human synapsin I promoter; confers neuron-specific expression (Kügler et al., 2003)
    700..2127    +  CDS            tdTomato: tdTomato is a basic (constitutively fluorescent) orange fluorescent protein published in 2004, derived from Discosoma sp.. It is reported to be a somewhat slowly-maturing tandem dimer with low acid sensitivity.
   2200..2916    +  CDS            EGFP: EGFP is a basic (constitutively fluorescent) green fluorescent protein published in 1996, derived from Aequorea victoria. It is reported to be a rapidly-maturing weak dimer with moderate acid sensitivity.
   2998..3273    +  CDS            VAMP2 (fragment): VAMP2_HUMAN - Also known as SYB2. Experimental evidence at protein level: Swiss-Prot protein existence level 1. Involved in the targeting and/or fusion of transport vesicles to their target membrane (By similarity). Major SNARE protein of synaptic vesicles which mediates fusion of synaptic vesicles to release neurotransmitters. Essential for fast vesicular exocytosis and activity-dependent neurotransmitter release as well as fast endocytosis that mediates rapid reuse of synaptic vesicles (By similarity) (PubMed:30929742). Modulates the gating characteristics of the delayed rectifier voltage-de
   3289..3313    +  misc_feature   MCS (fragment): pBluescript multiple cloning site
   3313..3901    +  misc_feature   WPRE: woodchuck hepatitis virus posttranscriptional regulatory element
   3933..4409    +  polyA_signal   hGH poly(A) signal: human growth hormone polyadenylation signal
   4449..4589    +  repeat_region  AAV2 ITR: inverted terminal repeat of adeno-associated virus serotype 2 inverted
   4594..4645    -  misc_feature   bom (fragment): basis of mobility region from pBR322
   4664..5119    +  rep_origin     f1 ori (sequence partly withheld): f1 bacteriophage origin of replication; arrow indicates direction of (+) strand synthesis
   5120..5169    -  misc_feature   bom (fragment): basis of mobility region from pBR322
   5271..5306    -  CDS            rop (fragment): Rop protein, which maintains plasmids at low copy number; rop
   5401..5505    +  promoter       AmpR promoter: bla
   5506..6366    +  CDS            AmpR: β-lactamase; bla; confers resistance to ampicillin, carbenicillin, and related antibiotics
   6537..7125    +  rep_origin     ori: high-copy-number ColE1/pMB1/pBR322/pUC origin of replication
