[The description below was written by a language model from this plasmid's Addgene catalogue record and pLannotate feature annotations shown in this document.]
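Description:
pAAV-SynaptoTAG2 is an adeno-associated virus transfer plasmid built on an AAV2 backbone, designed for packaging into recombinant AAV and delivery to neurons to map their synaptic projections. The full sequence record is about 7.1 kb. In bacteria it replicates from a high-copy ColE1/pUC-type origin and is selected with ampicillin through the β-lactamase gene and its own promoter. An f1 phage origin is also present. The expression cassette is flanked by AAV2 inverted terminal repeats, which are the cis elements needed for genome replication and encapsidation. The 3′ ITR is annotated in full, whereas only short fragments of the 5′ ITR were detected. This may reflect the difficulty of sequencing these structured repeats rather than a real truncation, and the depositor notes that secondary structure can complicate sequencing.

The payload is a single bicistronic open reading frame driven by the human synapsin I promoter, which restricts expression to neurons. tdTomato comes first, followed according to the catalogue by a P2A self-cleaving peptide, which is not separately annotated in the feature table. EGFP follows, fused to the N-terminus of synaptobrevin-2 (VAMP2), a synaptic vesicle SNARE protein. The gene entry aliases point to the rat Vamp2 gene, although the automated annotation matched the human protein. A WPRE downstream enhances transcript stability and expression, and the human growth hormone polyadenylation signal terminates the message.

Ribosomal skipping at P2A yields two separate proteins from one transcript. Soluble tdTomato fills the soma and axons of infected cells in red. EGFP-synaptobrevin-2 is sorted to synaptic vesicles and so concentrates green signal at presynaptic terminals. This lets passing fibres be distinguished from actual synaptic output sites in anterograde circuit tracing.
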