Addgene plasmid #175275: pAAV-SynaptoTAG2
Purpose: AAV vector for mapping synaptic projections of infected neurons; expresses tdTomato to reveal neuronal soma and axons, and expresses EGFP fused to Synaptobrevin-2 to track synaptic terminals.
Depositing lab: Wei Xu. Depositing organization: University of Texas Southwestern Medical Center. Publication: Anterograde transneuronal tracing and genetic control with engineered yellow fever vaccine YFV-17D. Li E, Guo J, Oh SJ, Luo Y, Oliveros HC, Du W, Arano R, Kim Y, Chen YT, Eitson J, Lin DT, Li Y, Roberts T, Schoggins JW, Xu W. Nat Methods. 2021 Nov 25. pii: 10.1038/s41592-021-01319-9. doi: 10.1038/s41592-021-01319-9. PubMed 34824475.
Backbone
  Vector backbone: AAV2
  Backbone size w/o insert (bp): 4561
  Vector type: AAV
Growth in bacteria
  Bacterial resistance: Ampicillin, 100 μg/mL
  Growth temperature: 37°C
  Growth strain: NEB Stable
  Copy number: High Copy
Gene/Insert
  Gene/Insert name: EGFP-Synaptobrevin-2; tdTomato
  Insert size (bp): 2576
  Entrez Gene: Vamp2 (a.k.a. RATVAMPB, RATVAMPIR, SYB, Syb2)
  Promoter: Synapsin
  Tag / fusion protein: EGFP (N terminal on insert); tdTomato (P2A cleavage) (N terminal on backbone)
  Cloning method: Gibson Cloning
Terms and licenses: Academic/Nonprofit Terms; Industry Terms: Not Available to Industry
Depositor comments: Sequencing may be difficult due to secondary structure/dimerization. The following primers have been used in the Xu lab: 5': actcagcgctgcctcagtc (upstream of tdTomato) 3': ggccatgttgttgtcctcggaggaggcggtgc (in tdTomato) 5': gggcatggcaccggcagcaccggcagcggcagc (in tdTomato) 3': gctgaacttgtggccgtttacgtcg (in EGFP) 3': cagggtcagcttgccgtaggtggcatcg (in EGFP)
How to cite: pAAV-SynaptoTAG2 was a gift from Wei Xu (Addgene plasmid # 175275 ; http://n2t.net/addgene:175275 ; RRID:Addgene_175275)
